Addgene plasmid #199774: AiP13905 - pAAV-AiE0441h_3xC2-minBG-SYFP2-WPRE3-BGHpA (Alias: CN3905)
Purpose: enhancer AAV for expression of SYFP2 in all striatal medium spiny neurons
Depositing lab: Allen Institute for Brain Science & Jonathan Ting. Depositing organization: Allen Institute. Publication: Enhancer AAV toolbox for accessing and perturbing striatal cell types and circuits. Hunker AC, Wirthlin ME, Gill G, Johansen NJ, Hooper M, Omstead V, Vargas S, Lerma MN, Taskin N, Weed N, Laird WD, Bishaw YM, Bendrick JL, Gore BB, Ben-Simon Y, Opitz-Araya X, Martinez RA, Way SW, Thyagarajan B, Otto S, Sanchez REA, Alexander JR, Amaya A, Amster A, Arbuckle J, Ayala A, Baker PM, Barcelli T, Barta S, Bertagnolli D, Bielstein C, Bishwakarma P, Bowlus J, Boyer G, Brouner K, Casian B, Casper T, Chakka AB, Chakrabarty R, Chong P, Clark M, Colbert K, Daniel S, Dawe T, Departee M, DiValentin P, Donadio NP, Dotson NI, Dwivedi D, Egdorf T, Fliss T, Gary A, Goldy J, Grasso C, Groce EL, Gudsnuk K, Han W, Haradon Z, Hastings S, Helback O, Ho WV, Huang C, Johnson T, Jones DL, Juneau Z, Kenney J, Leibly M, Li S, Liang E, Loeffler H, Lusk NA, Madigan Z, Malloy J, Malone J, McCue R, Melchor J, Mich JK, Moosman S, Morin E, Naidoo R, Newman D, Ngo K, Nguyen K, Oster AL, Ouellette B, Oyama AA, Pena N, Pham T, Phillips E, Pom C, Potekhina L, Ransford S, Ray PL, Reding M, Rette DF, Reynoldson C, Rimorin C, Sigler AR, Rocha DB, Ronellenfitch K, Ruiz A, Sawyer L, Sevigny JP, Shapovalova NV, Shepard N, Shulga L, Soliman S, Staats B, Taormina MJ, Tieu M, Wang Y, Wilkes J, Wood T, Zhou T, Williford A, Dee N, Mollenkopf T, Ng L, Esposito L, Kalmbach BE, Yao S, Ariza J, Collman F, Mufti S, Smith K, Waters J, Ersing I, Patrick M, Zeng H, Lein ES, Kojima Y, Horwitz G, Owen SF, Levi BP, Daigle TL, Tasic B, Bakken TE, Ting JT. Neuron. 2025 May 21;113(10):1507-1524.e17. doi: 10.1016/j.neuron.2025.04.035. PubMed 40403704.
Backbone
  Vector backbone: rAAV
  Vector type: AAV
Growth in bacteria
  Bacterial resistance: Ampicillin, 100 μg/mL
  Growth temperature: 30°C
  Growth strain: NEB Stable
  Copy number: High Copy
Gene/Insert
  Gene/Insert name: SYFP2
  Species: Synthetic
  Insert size (bp): 720
  Mutation: wtGFP plus mutations F46L F64L S65G S72A M153T V163A S175G T203Y A206K
  GenBank ID: DQ092361
Resource information
  A portion of this plasmid was derived from a plasmid made by: SYFP2 was PCR amplified from Addgene plasmid #22905
Terms and licenses: Academic/Nonprofit Terms; Industry Terms: Not Available to Industry
Depositor comments: This work supported by NIH BRAIN Initiative grant UF1MH128339
How to cite: AiP13905 - pAAV-AiE0441h_3xC2-minBG-SYFP2-WPRE3-BGHpA (Alias: CN3905) was a gift from Allen Institute for Brain Science & Jonathan Ting (Addgene plasmid # 199774 ; http://n2t.net/addgene:199774 ; RRID:Addgene_199774) For viral preps, please replace (Addgene plasmid # 199774) in the above sentence with: (Addgene viral prep # 199774-PHPeB)
