[The description below was written by a language model from this plasmid's Addgene catalogue record and pLannotate feature annotations shown in this document.]
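Description:
AiP13905 - pAAV-AiE0441h_3xC2-minBG-SYFP2-WPRE3-BGHpA (alias CN3905) is a recombinant AAV transfer plasmid of about 4.8 kb, designed to be packaged into AAV particles that label neurons in the brain. In bacteria it is maintained by a high-copy ColE1/pUC-type origin and selected with ampicillin through the bla gene and its promoter. The backbone also contains an f1 phage origin and small remnants of the pBR322 bom and rop regions. AAV2 inverted terminal repeats flank the expression cassette and provide the cis signals for genome replication and encapsidation. The right-hand ITR is annotated in full, while the left one appears only as short fragments, which is a common outcome when these structured repeats are sequenced and annotated.

The payload is SYFP2, a rapidly maturing monomeric yellow fluorescent protein derived from Aequorea GFP by the set of point mutations listed in the record. Downstream lie two adjacent WPRE fragments, consistent with the shortened WPRE3 element named in the construct, which boosts transcript stability and expression. A bovine growth hormone polyadenylation signal follows. The roughly 700 nt between the left ITR and the SYFP2 start is not annotated. From the plasmid name, it should hold the enhancer AiE0441h in a "3xC2" configuration, apparently a triplicated core segment, coupled to a minimal beta-globin promoter (minBG). In this arrangement the minimal promoter is expected to give little expression by itself, so the enhancer determines which cells express the reporter. The stated purpose is SYFP2 expression in all striatal medium spiny neurons, making the construct a cell-type-targeted labeling tool within an enhancer AAV toolbox for striatal cell types and circuits.
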