Features (pLannotate 1.2.2; 14 found; start..end, strand, type, name):
     12..39      +  repeat_region  AAV2 ITR (fragment): inverted terminal repeat of adeno-associated virus serotype 2 inverted
     68..95      +  repeat_region  AAV2 ITR (fragment): inverted terminal repeat of adeno-associated virus serotype 2 inverted
    841..1557    +  CDS            SYFP2: SYFP2 is a basic (constitutively fluorescent) yellow fluorescent protein published in 2006, derived from Aequorea victoria. It is reported to be a very rapidly-maturing monomer with moderate acid sensitivity.
   1597..1754    +  misc_feature   WPRE (fragment): woodchuck hepatitis virus posttranscriptional regulatory element
   1760..1840    +  misc_feature   WPRE (fragment): woodchuck hepatitis virus posttranscriptional regulatory element
   1857..1968    +  polyA_signal   bGH poly(A) signal: bovine growth hormone polyadenylation signal
   2086..2226    +  repeat_region  AAV2 ITR: inverted terminal repeat of adeno-associated virus serotype 2 inverted
   2231..2282    -  misc_feature   bom (fragment): basis of mobility region from pBR322
   2301..2756    +  rep_origin     f1 ori (sequence partly withheld): f1 bacteriophage origin of replication; arrow indicates direction of (+) strand synthesis
   2757..2806    -  misc_feature   bom (fragment): basis of mobility region from pBR322
   2908..2943    -  CDS            rop (fragment): Rop protein, which maintains plasmids at low copy number; rop
   3038..3142    +  promoter       AmpR promoter: bla
   3143..4003    +  CDS            AmpR: β-lactamase; bla; confers resistance to ampicillin, carbenicillin, and related antibiotics
   4174..4762    +  rep_origin     ori: high-copy-number ColE1/pMB1/pBR322/pUC origin of replication
>Addgene plasmid #199774 | AiP13905 - pAAV-AiE0441h_3xC2-minBG-SYFP2-WPRE3-BGHpA (Alias: CN3905) | addgene full sequence | sequence record 391718 | Addgene NGS Result
CCTGCAGGCAGCTGCGCGCTCGCTCGCTCACTGAGGCCGCCCGGGCGTCGGGCGACCTTTGGTCGCCCGG
CCTCAGTGAGCGAGCGAGCGCGCAGAGAGGGAGTGGCCAACTCCATCACTAGGGGTTCCTGCGGCCGCAC
GCGTCCCACACAGCCCCCACCACCTGGCCGCCCACCTGAAAAACTTTTCCCCAAGTTCTTGAGAAGTCGC
GTAGGATCCAGGAGAGAAAAATCAAAGTAATAAAACCTCATTTAATTCCTAACGGAGGGCAGAGCTGCGA
GCTGCAATTATCTTAATGCTGAGCTATTTTTACTCTCTCTCCATCTCTGTCTTCTGCCTTTCTCCCACAC
AGCCCCCACCACCTGGCCGCCCACCTGAAAAACTTTTCCCCAAGTTCTTGAGAAGTCGCGTAGGATCCAG
GAGAGAAAAATCAAAGTAATAAAACCTCATTTAATTCCTAACGGAGGGCAGAGCTGCGAGCTGCAATTAT
CTTAATGCTGAGCTATTTTTACTCTCTCTCCATCTCTGTCTTCTGCCTTTCTCCCACACAGCCCCCACCA
CCTGGCCGCCCACCTGAAAAACTTTTCCCCAAGTTCTTGAGAAGTCGCGTAGGATCCAGGAGAGAAAAAT
CAAAGTAATAAAACCTCATTTAATTCCTAACGGAGGGCAGAGCTGCGAGCTGCAATTATCTTAATGCTGA
GCTATTTTTACTCTCTCTCCATCTCTGTCTTCTGCCTTTCTGAGCTCGGGCTGGGCATAAAAGTCAGGGC
AGAGCCATCTATTGCTTACATTTGCTTCTGGGATCCAGATCTTTCGAAGCTAGCGCTACCGGTCGCCACC
ATGGTGAGCAAGGGCGAGGAGCTGTTCACCGGGGTGGTGCCCATCCTGGTCGAGCTGGACGGCGACGTAA
ACGGCCACAAGTTCAGCGTGTCCGGCGAGGGCGAGGGCGATGCCACCTACGGCAAGCTGACCCTGAAGCT
GATCTGCACCACCGGCAAGCTGCCCGTGCCCTGGCCCACCCTCGTGACCACCCTGGGCTACGGCGTGCAG
TGCTTCGCCCGCTACCCCGACCACATGAAGCAGCACGACTTCTTCAAGTCCGCCATGCCCGAAGGCTACG
TCCAGGAGCGCACCATCTTCTTCAAGGACGACGGCAACTACAAGACCCGCGCCGAGGTGAAGTTCGAGGG
CGACACCCTGGTGAACCGCATCGAGCTGAAGGGCATCGACTTCAAGGAGGACGGCAACATCCTGGGGCAC
AAGCTGGAGTACAACTACAACAGCCACAACGTCTATATCACCGCCGACAAGCAGAAGAACGGCATCAAGG
CCAACTTCAAGATCCGCCACAACATCGAGGACGGCGGCGTGCAGCTCGCCGACCACTACCAGCAGAACAC
CCCCATCGGCGACGGCCCCGTGCTGCTGCCCGACAACCACTACCTGAGCTACCAGTCCAAGCTGAGCAAA
GACCCCAACGAGAAGCGCGATCACATGGTCCTGCTGGAGTTCGTGACCGCCGCCGGGATCACTCTCGGCA
TGGACGAGCTGTACAAGTAAGTCGACGGCGCGCCGCGGCCGCGAATTCGATATCATAATCAACCTCTGGA
TTACAAAATTTGTGAAAGATTGACTGGTATTCTTAACTATGTTGCTCCTTTTACGCTATGTGGATACGCT
GCTTTAATGCCTTTGTATCATGCTATTGCTTCCCGTATGGCTTTCATTTTCTCCTCCTTGTATAAATCCT
GGTTAGTTCTTGCCACGGCGGAACTCATCGCCGCCTGCCTTGCCCGCTGCTGGACAGGGGCTCGGCTGTT
GGGCACTGACAATTCCGTGGCTCGAGAGATCTTCGACTGTGCCTTCTAGTTGCCAGCCATCTGTTGTTTG
CCCCTCCCCCGTGCCTTCCTTGACCCTGGAAGGTGCCACTCCCACTGTCCTTTCCTAATAAAATGAGGAA
ATTGCATCGCATTGTCTGAGTAGGTGTCATTCTATTCTGGGGGGTGGGGTGGGGCAGGACAGCAAGGGGG
AGGATTGGGAAGACAATAGCAGGCATGAGATCTCACGTGCGGACCGAGCGGCCGCAGGAACCCCTAGTGA
TGGAGTTGGCCACTCCCTCTCTGCGCGCTCGCTCGCTCACTGAGGCCGGGCGACCAAAGGTCGCCCGACG
CCCGGGCTTTGCCCGGGCGGCCTCAGTGAGCGAGCGAGCGCGCAGCTGCCTGCAGGGGCGCCTGATGCGG
TATTTTCTCCTTACGCATCTGTGCGGTATTTCACACCGCATA
[95 nt withheld, positions 2283-2377]
T
[46 nt withheld, positions 2379-2424]
C
[141 nt withheld, positions 2426-2566]
CCTTTGACGTTGGAGTCCACGTTCTTT
[37 nt withheld, positions 2594-2630]
ACTCTATCTCGGGCTATTCTTTTGATTTATAAGGGATTTTGCCGATTTCGGTCTATTGGTTAAAAAATGA
GCTGATTTAACAAAAATTTAACGCGAATTTTAACAAAATATTAACGTTTACAATTTTATGGTGCACTCTC
AGTACAATCTGCTCTGATGCCGCATAGTTAAGCCAGCCCCGACACCCGCCAACACCCGCTGACGCGCCCT
GACGGGCTTGTCTGCTCCCGGCATCCGCTTACAGACAAGCTGTGACCGTCTCCGGGAGCTGCATGTGTCA
GAGGTTTTCACCGTCATCACCGAAACGCGCGAGACGAAAGGGCCTCGTGATACGCCTATTTTTATAGGTT
AATGTCATGATAATAATGGTTTCTTAGACGTCAGGTGGCACTTTTCGGGGAAATGTGCGCGGAACCCCTA
TTTGTTTATTTTTCTAAATACATTCAAATATGTATCCGCTCATGAGACAATAACCCTGATAAATGCTTCA
ATAATATTGAAAAAGGAAGAGTATGAGTATTCAACATTTCCGTGTCGCCCTTATTCCCTTTTTTGCGGCA
TTTTGCCTTCCTGTTTTTGCTCACCCAGAAACGCTGGTGAAAGTAAAAGATGCTGAAGATCAGTTGGGTG
CACGAGTGGGTTACATCGAACTGGATCTCAACAGCGGTAAGATCCTTGAGAGTTTTCGCCCCGAAGAACG
TTTTCCAATGATGAGCACTTTTAAAGTTCTGCTATGTGGCGCGGTATTATCCCGTATTGACGCCGGGCAA
GAGCAACTCGGTCGCCGCATACACTATTCTCAGAATGACTTGGTTGAGTACTCACCAGTCACAGAAAAGC
ATCTTACGGATGGCATGACAGTAAGAGAATTATGCAGTGCTGCCATAACCATGAGTGATAACACTGCGGC
CAACTTACTTCTGACAACGATCGGAGGACCGAAGGAGCTAACCGCTTTTTTGCACAACATGGGGGATCAT
GTAACTCGCCTTGATCGTTGGGAACCGGAGCTGAATGAAGCCATACCAAACGACGAGCGTGACACCACGA
TGCCTGTAGCAATGGCAACAACGTTGCGCAAACTATTAACTGGCGAACTACTTACTCTAGCTTCCCGGCA
ACAATTAATAGACTGGATGGAGGCGGATAAAGTTGCAGGACCACTTCTGCGCTCGGCCCTTCCGGCTGGC
TGGTTTATTGCTGATAAATCTGGAGCCGGTGAGCGTGGGTCTCGCGGTATCATTGCAGCACTGGGGCCAG
ATGGTAAGCCCTCCCGTATCGTAGTTATCTACACGACGGGGAGTCAGGCAACTATGGATGAACGAAATAG
ACAGATCGCTGAGATAGGTGCCTCACTGATTAAGCATTGGTAACTGTCAGACCAAGTTTACTCATATATA
CTTTAGATTGATTTAAAACTTCATTTTTAATTTAAAAGGATCTAGGTGAAGATCCTTTTTGATAATCTCA
TGACCAAAATCCCTTAACGTGAGTTTTCGTTCCACTGAGCGTCAGACCCCGTAGAAAAGATCAAAGGATC
TTCTTGAGATCCTTTTTTTCTGCGCGTAATCTGCTGCTTGCAAACAAAAAAACCACCGCTACCAGCGGTG
GTTTGTTTGCCGGATCAAGAGCTACCAACTCTTTTTCCGAAGGTAACTGGCTTCAGCAGAGCGCAGATAC
CAAATACTGTTCTTCTAGTGTAGCCGTAGTTAGGCCACCACTTCAAGAACTCTGTAGCACCGCCTACATA
CCTCGCTCTGCTAATCCTGTTACCAGTGGCTGCTGCCAGTGGCGATAAGTCGTGTCTTACCGGGTTGGAC
TCAAGACGATAGTTACCGGATAAGGCGCAGCGGTCGGGCTGAACGGGGGGTTCGTGCACACAGCCCAGCT
TGGAGCGAACGACCTACACCGAACTGAGATACCTACAGCGTGAGCTATGAGAAAGCGCCACGCTTCCCGA
AGGGAGAAAGGCGGACAGGTATCCGGTAAGCGGCAGGGTCGGAACAGGAGAGCGCACGAGGGAGCTTCCA
GGGGGAAACGCCTGGTATCTTTATAGTCCTGTCGGGTTTCGCCACCTCTGACTTGAGCGTCGATTTTTGT
GATGCTCGTCAGGGGGGCGGAGCCTATGGAAAAACGCCAGCAACGCGGCCTTTTTACGGTTCCTGGCCTT
TTGCTGGCCTTTTGCTCACATGT
